Addgene plasmid #55572: mTurquoise-Nesprin3-C-18
Purpose: Localization: Nuclear Membrane , Excitation: 434, Emission: 474
Depositing lab: Michael Davidson. Depositing organization: Florida State University, Tallahassee.
Backbone
  Vector backbone: mTurquoise-C1
  Backbone size w/o insert (bp): 4750
  Vector type: Mammalian Expression
  Selectable markers: Neomycin (select with G418)
Growth in bacteria
  Bacterial resistance: Kanamycin, 50 μg/mL
  Growth temperature: 37°C
  Growth strain: DH5alpha
  Copy number: High Copy
Gene/Insert
  Gene/Insert name: Nesprin3 (alt name: NM_152592.3)
  Species: H. sapiens (human)
  Entrez Gene: SYNE3 (a.k.a. C14orf139, C14orf49, KASH3, LINC00341, NCRNA00341, NET53, Nesp3)
  Promoter: CMV
  Tag / fusion protein: mTurquoise (N terminal on backbone)
  Cloning method: Unknown
  Sequencing primers: 5′ CMV-F; 3′ SV40pA-R
Terms and licenses: Academic/Nonprofit Terms; Industry Terms
Depositor comments: . Excitation = 434; Emission = 474
How to cite: mTurquoise-Nesprin3-C-18 was a gift from Michael Davidson (Addgene plasmid # 55572 ; http://n2t.net/addgene:55572 ; RRID:Addgene_55572)
