[The description below was written by a language model from this plasmid's Addgene catalogue record.]
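Description:
mTurquoise-Nesprin3-C-18 is a mammalian expression plasmid built on the mTurquoise-C1 backbone (about 4.75 kb without insert), a fluorescent-protein fusion vector of the "C1" type in which the gene of interest is placed downstream of the fluorescent protein coding sequence. It is propagated in E. coli as a high-copy plasmid under kanamycin selection, and it carries a neomycin resistance marker that allows G418 selection of stably transfected mammalian cells. No feature table accompanies the record, so the specific origins of replication and the promoters driving the resistance marker are not stated. The use of an SV40 polyA reverse sequencing primer suggests an SV40 polyadenylation signal lies downstream of the insert.

The payload is human Nesprin3 (SYNE3, also known as KASH3), expressed from the CMV immediate-early promoter, which gives strong constitutive transcription in most mammalian cell lines. The cyan fluorescent protein mTurquoise is fused to the N terminus of Nesprin3. The "C-18" in the name may refer to the fusion orientation and a linker length, but the record does not explain it, and the cloning method is listed as unknown. Nesprin-3 is a KASH-domain protein of the outer nuclear membrane and a component of the LINC complex that couples the nucleus to the cytoskeleton; an N-terminal tag leaves the C-terminal KASH region free, consistent with correct targeting.

The stated purpose is as a localization marker for the nuclear membrane, with excitation at 434 nm and emission at 474 nm. It is suited to live- or fixed-cell imaging of the nuclear envelope, including multicolour experiments alongside spectrally distinct fluorescent proteins.
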