>Addgene plasmid #55572 | mTurquoise-Nesprin3-C-18 | depositor partial sequence | sequence record 85979 | insert sequence
GCCATGCTAGTGACGTCAGATCCGCTAGCGCTACCGGTCGCCACCATGGTGAGCAAGGGCGAGGAGCTGT
TCACCGGGGTGGTGCCCATCCTGGTCGAGCTGGACGGCGACGTAAACGGCCACAAGTTCAGCGTGTCCGG
CGAGGGCGAGGGCGATGCCACCTACGGCAAGCTGACCCTGAAGTTCATCTGCACCACCGGCAAGCTGCCC
GTGCCCTGGCCCACCCTCGTGACCACCCTGTCCTGGGGCGTGCAGTGCTTCGCCCGCTACCCCGACCACA
TGAAGCAGCACGACTTCTTCAAGTCCGCCATGCCCGAAGGCTACGTCCAGGAGCGCACCATCTTCTTCAA
GGACGACGGCAACTACAAGACCCGCGCCGAGGTGAAGTTCGAGGGCGACACCCTGGTGAACCGCATCGAG
CTGAAGGGCATCGACTTCAAGGAGGACGGCAACATCCTGGGGCACAAGCTGGAGTACAACTACATCAGCG
ACAACGTCTATATCACCGCCGACAAGCAGAAGAACGGCATCAAGGCCAACTTCAAGATCCGCCACAACAT
CGAGGACGGCGGCGTGCAGCTCGCCGACCACTACCAGCAGAACACCCCCATCGGCGACGGCCCCGTGCTG
CTGCCCGACAACCACTACCTGAGCACCCAGTCCAAGCTGAGCAAAGACCCCAACGAGAAGCGCGATCACA
TGGTCCTGCTGGAGTTCGTGACCGCCGCCGGGATCACTCTCGGCATGGACGAGCTGTACAAGTCCGGACT
CAGATCTCGAGAGTCCAGTGGATATTCGTCTCGGTCGGGTGGAAGCACTCAGCAGCCCCAGGACGACTTT
GACAGGAGCGTGGAGGATGCCCAGGCATGGATGAAGGCTGTGCAGGACCAGCTGCAGGTCAATGACAACA
CGCAGGGACCCCGCGCGGCCCTGGAGGCCAGGCTGTGGGAGACCGAGAAAATATGCCAGCTGGAGCCCGA
GGGGCGTGTGAGGGTGGACCTCGTGCTACGGATGGCTGAAGCCCTCTTGGCATGCTGCCCTGGGGACCAG
AAGCCCGGGATCCTGGCCCGGCTGAAGGACATCAAGGCCCAATGGGAGGAGACAGTCACCTACATGACTC
ACTGTCACAGCCGCATCGAGTGGGTGTGGCTGCACTGGAGCGAGTACCTGCTGGCCCGAGATGAGTTCTA
CCGCTGGTTCCAGAAGATGATGGTCACACTGGAGCCCCACATCGAGCTCCAGCTGGGCCTGAAGGAGAAG
CAGTGGCAGCTGAGCCACGCCCAGGTGCTGCTGCACAACGTGGACAACCAGGCGGTGCTCCTGGACCGGC
TGCTGGAGGAGGCAGCCTCCCTGTTCAACAGGATCGGGGACCCCAGCGTGGACGAAGATGCCCAGAAGAG
AATGAAGGCTGAGTACGATGCAGTGAAGGCCAAGGCCCAGAAGCGTGTAGATCTGCTGGAGCAGGTGGCC
CGGGAGCATGAGGAGTACCAGGCAGGTGTGGACGAGTTCCAACTGTGGCTGAAGGCGGTGGTGGAGAAGG
TGAATGGCTGCCTGGGGCGGAACTGCAAGCTGCCCATCACGCAGCGCCTCTCCACACTGCAGGACATTGC
CAAAGATTTTCCCAGGGGCGAGGAGTCTCTGGAGACGCTGGAGGAGCAGTCTGCGGGTGTCATTCGGAAC
ACCTCTCCTTTGGGTGCAGAGAAGATCACCGGAGAACTGGAAGAGATGAGGAAAGTTCTGGAGAAGCTGC
GCGCCCTCTGGGAGGAGGAGGAGGAGCGGCTGCGGGGCCTGCTCCGGTCCAGGGGAGCCTGGGAGCAGCA
GATTAAGCAGCTGGAGGCTGAGCTCAGTGAGTTCAGGATGGTCCTGCAGAGGCTGGCCCAGGAGGGCCTG
CAGCCTGCGGCGAAAGCGGGGACCGAGGACGAGCTGGTGGCACACTGGAGACGCTACTCGGCAACACGGG
CGGCGCTGGCCTCGGAGGAGCCCCGGGTGGACCGGCTGCAAGCCCAGCTGAAGGAGCTCATCGTCTTCCC
TCACAACCTGAAGCCACTCTCTGATAGTGTCATCGCTACCATCCAGGAGTATCAGAGCCTGAAGGTGAAG
AGCGCGAGGCTGCGCAATGCCGCGGCGGTGGAGCTGTGGCAGCATTTCCAGCGGCCTCTGCAGGATCTGC
AGCTGTGGAAGGCCCTGGCCCAGCGGCTCTTGGAGGTCACTGCCAGCCTGCCGGACCTGCCTTCCCTTCA
CACCTTCCTGCCCCAGATCGAGGCAGCCCTGATGGAAAGCTCCCGCCTGAAAGAGCTGCTGACGATGCTG
CAGCTGAAGAAAGACCTCCTGATTGGCATCTTTGGCCAGGAGAGAGCCACGGCACTCCTGGAGCAGGTGG
CAGGTTCCATGAGGGACAGAGACCTGCTGCATAACAGCCTCCTGCAGAGGAAAAGCAAACTGCAGAGCCT
GCTCGCTCAGCACAAAGACTTTGGAGCAGCTTTTGAGCCCCTGCAGAGGAAGCTCTTGGACCTCCAGGTC
AGGGTCCAAGCCGAGAAGGGGCTTCAGCGGGACCTTCCTGGAAAACAGGCCCAGCTCTCAAGGTTGCAGG
GGCTGCAGGAAGAGGGGCTGGACTTGGGGGCACAGATGGAGGCTGCAAGGCCTCTGGTCCAGGAGAACCC
CAACCACCAGCACAAAATGGACCAGCTTTCCTCCGACTTCCAGGCCCTGCAGAGGTCTCTGGAGGACCTT
GTGGACAGGTGTCGGCAGAGTGTGCAGGAGCACTGCACCTTCAGCCACCAGCTGCTGGAGCTGCGGCAGT
GGATCGTTGTGACCACGCAAAAGCTGGAGGCACACCGGGGAGAGGCGGGCCCGGGGGATGCCGAGTCCCA
AGAGGCCGAGTTTGAGAGGCTGGTGGCAGAATTCCCGGAGAAGGAGGCCCAGCTGTCCCTGGTGGAAGCG
CAGGGCTGGCTGGTGATGGAGAAGTCTTCTCCGGAGGGTGCTGCCGTGGTGCAGGAGGAGCTCAGGGAGC
TGGCAGAGTCGTGGCGGGCCTTGAGGCTGCTGGAAGAAAGTCTGCTGAGCCTCATCAGAAACTGGCATCT
GCAGAGGATGGAAGTGGATTCGGGGAAGAAAATGGTTTTCACCAACAACATCCCAAAGTCAGGATTTCTC
ATCAATCCCATGGATCCTATTCCCAGGCATCGTCGACGCGCAAATCTTCTACAGGAAGAAGAAGGGAGCC
ATGAAGATTTCTCCCAGCTCCTGAGGAACTTTGGGCAGTGGTTGCAGGTGGAAAACTCCAAGCTGGTTAG
AATCATCGCAATGAGAACTTCTACAGCTGAGGACTTGAGGACCAGAAAATCGAAGCTGCAGGAGCTGGAG
GCTCGGGTGCCAGAAGGTCAGCATCTCTTTGAGAACCTCCTTCGTCTCGGGCCAGCAAGGGGGACCTCGG
ATGAGCTGGAAGATCTGCGCTACCAGTGGATGCTGTACAAGTCCAAGCTGAAGGACTCTGGCCACCTGCT
GACACAAAGTTCTCCAGGGGAGCCGACTGGATTCCAAAAGACTCGGCGGTGGCGAGGACTGGGCTCCCTC
TTCCGGAGGGTGTGCTGTGTGGCGCTCCCACTGCAGCTGCTTCTGCTGCTGTTCCTCCTCCTGCTGTTCC
TGCTCCCAATCAGGGAAGAGGACCGCAGCTGCACCCTGGCCAACAACTTCGCCCGCTCCTTCACGCTCAT
GCTGCGCTACAATGGCCCACCACCCACCTAAGGTACCGCGGGCCCGGGATCCACCGGATCTAGATAACTG
ATCATAATCAGCCATACCACATGTAGAAGTTTCC
