>Addgene plasmid #55572 | mTurquoise-Nesprin3-C-18 | addgene partial sequence | sequence record 130583 | mCerulean-F 5'-ctacctgagcacccagtccaag-3'
GCGCGATCACATGGTCCTGCTGGAGTTCGTGACCGCCGCCGGGATCACTCTCGGCATGGACGAGCTGTAC
AAGTCCGGACTCAGATCTCGAGAGTCCAGTGGATATTCGTCTCGGTCGGGTGGAAGCACTCAGCAGCCCC
AGGACGACTTTGACAGGAGCGTGGAGGATGCCCAGGCATGGATGAAGGCTGTGCAGGACCAGCTGCAGGT
CAATGACAACACGCAGGGACCCCGCGCGGCCCTGGAGGCCAGGCTGTGGGAGACCGAGAAAATATGCCAG
CTGGAGCCCGAGGGGCGTGTGAGGGTGGACCTCGTGCTACGGATGGCTGAAGCCCTCTTGGCATGCTGCC
CTGGGGACCAGAAGCCCGGGATCCTGGCCCGGCTGAAGGACATCAAGGCCCAATGGGAGGAGACAGTCAC
CTACATGACTCACTGTCACAGCCGCATCGAGTGGGTGTGGCTGCACTGGAGCGAGTACCTGCTGGCCCGA
GATGAGTTCTACCGCTGGTTCCAGAAGATGATGGTCACACTGGAGCCCCACATCGAGCTCCAGCTGGGCC
TGAAGGAGAAGCAGTGGCAGCTGAGCCACGCCCAGGTGCTGCTGCACAACGTGGACAACCAGGCGGTGCT
CCTGGACCGGCTGCTGGAGGAGGCAGCCTCCCTGTTCAACAGGATCGGGGACCCCAGCGTGGACGAAGAT
GCCCAGAAGAGAATGAAGGCTGAGTACGATGCAGTGAAGGCCAAGGCCCAGAAGCGTGTAGATCTGCTGG
AGCAGGTGGCCCGGGAGCATGAGGAGTACCAGGCAGGTGTGGACGAG
